Addgene plasmid #151986: pGBW-m4133246
Purpose: Mammalian expression plasmid for SARS-CoV-2 ORF7b
Depositing lab: Ginkgo Bioworks & Benjie Chen. Depositing organization: Ginkgo Bioworks.
Backbone
  Vector backbone: pTwist_CMV_Puro_6
  Backbone size w/o insert (bp): 6080
  Vector type: Mammalian Expression
  Selectable markers: Puromycin
Growth in bacteria
  Bacterial resistance: Ampicillin, 100 μg/mL
  Growth temperature: 37°C
  Growth strain: DH5alpha
  Copy number: High Copy
Gene/Insert
  Gene/Insert name: SARS-CoV-2 ORF7b
  Species: Severe acute respiratory syndrome coronavirus 2
  Insert size (bp): 125
  Mutation: wt
  Entrez Gene: ORF7b (a.k.a. GU280_gp08)
  Promoter: CMV
  Tag / fusion protein: Cleavable TEV;TRX (C terminal on backbone)
  Cloning method: Unknown
Resource information
  A portion of this plasmid was derived from a plasmid made by: GinkgoBioworks
Depositor comments: NCBI reference sequence: YP_009725318.1
How to cite: pGBW-m4133246 was a gift from Ginkgo Bioworks & Benjie Chen (Addgene plasmid # 151986 ; http://n2t.net/addgene:151986 ; RRID:Addgene_151986)
