[The description below was written by a language model from this plasmid's Addgene catalogue record and pLannotate feature annotations shown in this document.]
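Description:
pGBW-m4133246 is a mammalian expression plasmid for wild-type SARS-CoV-2 ORF7b, built on the pTwist_CMV_Puro_6 backbone. The deposited full sequence is 6,628 nt. It is propagated in E. coli as a high-copy plasmid through a ColE1/pUC-type origin and selected with ampicillin via a full-length β-lactamase gene; the annotation also picks up a short additional β-lactamase fragment, which appears to be a backbone remnant. For selection in mammalian cells, a separate cassette places a puromycin N-acetyltransferase gene under the human ubiquitin C promoter, followed by a synthetic polyadenylation signal.

The short ORF7b coding sequence (about 125 bp, annotated as matching the SARS-CoV-2 NS7B accessory protein) sits immediately downstream of the human cytomegalovirus immediate-early enhancer and promoter elements, which wrap around the origin of the circular sequence record. The annotation identifies the core promoter as a truncated CMV variant plus a small fragment, whereas the catalogue lists it simply as CMV. ORF7b is fused at its C terminus to backbone-encoded E. coli thioredoxin (trxA), followed by a 6xHis affinity tag. The catalogue describes the tag as TEV-cleavable, and although no TEV site is annotated, the short gap between ORF7b and trxA is consistent with one. Thioredoxin is commonly used as a solubility-enhancing partner, and the His tag permits metal-affinity purification or detection. An SV40 polyadenylation signal lies downstream of the fusion. The expression unit is flanked by β-globin insulator elements, bacterial rrnG and T7 terminators and an upstream synthetic poly(A) signal, which help isolate it from neighbouring transcription. The plasmid suits transient or puromycin-selected expression of tagged ORF7b in mammalian cells.
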