Features (pLannotate 1.2.2; 21 found; start..end, strand, type, name):
      5..133     +  CDS            NS7B_SARS2: Experimental evidence at protein level: Swiss-Prot protein existence level 1. From Severe acute respiratory syndrome coronavirus 2 (2019-nCoV) (SARS-CoV-2).
    155..481     +  CDS            trxA: THIO_ECO57 - Experimental evidence at protein level: Swiss-Prot protein existence level 1. Participates in various redox reactions through the reversible oxidation of its active center dithiol to a disulfide and catalyzes dithiol-disulfide exchange reactions. From Escherichia coli O157:H7.
    503..520     +  CDS            6xHis: 6xHis affinity tag
    597..718     -  polyA_signal   SV40 poly(A) signal: SV40 polyadenylation signal
    741..810     -  CDS            large T antigen (fragment): large T antigen from SV40 (simian virus 40)
    833..879     +  terminator     T7 terminator: transcription terminator for bacteriophage T7 RNA polymerase
    909..1045    +  terminator     rrnG terminator: transcription terminator from the E. coli ribosomal RNA rrnG operon (Albrechtsen et al., 1991)
   1090..1161    +  misc_feature   3' β-globin insulator: insulator downstream of the human β-globin locus (Farrell et al., 2002)
   1387..1975    -  rep_origin     ori: high-copy-number ColE1/pMB1/pBR322/pUC origin of replication
   2147..2211    -  CDS            bla(M) (fragment): β-lactamase lacking the signal sequence; bla(M); allows cytosolic expression of β-lactamase
   2475..3684    +  promoter       UbC promoter: human ubiquitin C promoter
   3688..4285    +  CDS            PuroR (fragment): puromycin N-acetyltransferase; pac from Streptomyces; confers resistance to puromycin
   4314..4362    +  polyA_signal   poly(A) signal: synthetic polyadenylation signal
   4628..5488    +  CDS            AmpR: β-lactamase; bla; confers resistance to ampicillin, carbenicillin, and related antibiotics
   5501..5637    +  terminator     rrnG terminator: transcription terminator from the E. coli ribosomal RNA rrnG operon (Albrechtsen et al., 1991)
   5782..5853    +  misc_feature   5' β-globin insulator: insulator upstream of the human β-globin locus (Farrell et al., 2002)
   5858..5904    -  terminator     T7 terminator: transcription terminator for bacteriophage T7 RNA polymerase
   5922..5970    -  polyA_signal   poly(A) signal: synthetic polyadenylation signal
   6051..6354    +  enhancer       CMV enhancer: human cytomegalovirus immediate early enhancer
   6427..6444    -  promoter       CMV promoter (fragment): human cytomegalovirus (CMV) immediate early promoter
   6507..6558    +  promoter       CMVd2 promoter: truncated human cytomegalovirus (CMV) immediate early promoter that yields moderately reduced expression relative to the full-length promoter
>Addgene plasmid #151986 | pGBW-m4133246 | depositor full sequence | sequence record 294998 | Full Sequence
CACCATGATAGAACTATCGCTCATCGACTTTTATCTGTGCTTCTTGGCTTTCCTGCTTTTTCTGGTGCTC
ATTATGCTAATCATTTTTTGGTTCAGTCTGGAGTTACAAGATCATAATGAGACATGTCACGCCGAAAACC
TTTACTTTCAGTCGATGAGTGACAAAATCATTCATCTAACCGATGACTCCTTTGATACAGACGTGTTGAA
GGCCGATGGTGCGATACTGGTAGATTTCTGGGCTGAATGGTGTGGCCCGTGCAAGATGATCGCACCCATT
CTGGACGAGATCGCCGACGAGTATCAAGGAAAATTAACTGTCGCTAAGCTTAATATAGATCAGAACCCAG
GGACGGCACCTAAATACGGCATCAGGGGAATACCTACCCTCCTGCTCTTTAAGAATGGGGAAGTTGCCGC
GACAAAAGTGGGAGCCCTGTCTAAGGGCCAGCTAAAAGAGTTCTTGGACGCTAACCTGGCAGGTTCAGGC
TCGGGGCACATGCACCATCACCATCACCATAGCAGCGGGCTCGTGCCACGCGGCTAAGCTAGCTTGACTG
ACTGAGATACAGCGTACCTTCAGCTCACAGACATGATAAGATACATTGATGAGTTTGGACAAACCACAAC
TAGAATGCAGTGAAAAAAATGCTTTATTTGTGAAATTTGTGATGCTATTGCTTTATTTGTAACCATTATA
AGCTGCAATAAACAAGTTAACAACAACAATTGCATTCATTTTATGTTTCAGGTTCAGGGGGAGGTGTGGG
AGGTTTTTTAAAGCAAGTAAAACCTCTACAAATGTGGTATTGGCCCATCTCTATCGGTATCGTAGCATAA
CCCCTTGGGGCCTCTAAACGGGTCTTGAGGGGTTTTTTGTGCCCCTCGGGCCGGATTGCTATCTACCGGC
ATTGGCGCAGAAAAAAATGCCTGATGCGACGCTGCGCGTCTTATACTCCCACATATGCCAGATTCAGCAA
CGGATACGGCTTCCCCAACTTGCCCACTTCCATACGTGTCCTCCTTACCAGAAATTTATCCTTAAGGTCG
TCAGCTATCCTGCAGGCGATCTCTCGATTTCGATCAAGACATTCCTTTAATGGTCTTTTCTGGACACCAC
TAGGGGTCAGAAGTAGTTCATCAAACTTTCTTCCCTCCCTAATCTCATTGGTTACCTTGGGCTATCGAAA
CTTAATTAACCAGTCAAGTCAGCTACTTGGCGAGATCGACTTGTCTGGGTTTCGACTACGCTCAGAATTG
CGTCAGTCAAGTTCGATCTGGTCCTTGCTATTGCACCCGTTCTCCGATTACGAGTTTCATTTAAATCATG
TGAGCAAAAGGCCAGCAAAAGGCCAGGAACCGTAAAAAGGCCGCGTTGCTGGCGTTTTTCCATAGGCTCC
GCCCCCCTGACGAGCATCACAAAAATCGACGCTCAAGTCAGAGGTGGCGAAACCCGACAGGACTATAAAG
ATACCAGGCGTTTCCCCCTGGAAGCTCCCTCGTGCGCTCTCCTGTTCCGACCCTGCCGCTTACCGGATAC
CTGTCCGCCTTTCTCCCTTCGGGAAGCGTGGCGCTTTCTCATAGCTCACGCTGTAGGTATCTCAGTTCGG
TGTAGGTCGTTCGCTCCAAGCTGGGCTGTGTGCACGAACCCCCCGTTCAGCCCGACCGCTGCGCCTTATC
CGGTAACTATCGTCTTGAGTCCAACCCGGTAAGACACGACTTATCGCCACTGGCAGCAGCCACTGGTAAC
AGGATTAGCAGAGCGAGGTATGTAGGCGGTGCTACAGAGTTCTTGAAGTGGTGGCCTAACTACGGCTACA
CTAGAAGAACAGTATTTGGTATCTGCGCTCTGCTGAAGCCAGTTACCTTCGGAAAAAGAGTTGGTAGCTC
TTGATCCGGCAAACAAACCACCGCTGGTAGCGGTGGTTTTTTTGTTTGCAAGCAGCAGATTACGCGCAGA
AAAAAAGGATCTCAAGAAGATCCTTTGATCTTTTCTACGGGGTCTGACGCTCAGTGGAACGAAAACTCAC
GTTAAGGGATTTTGGTCATGAGATTATCAAAAAGGATCTTCACCTAGATCCTTTTAAATTAAAAATGAAG
TTTTAAATCAATCTAAAGTATATATGAGTAAACTTGGTCTGACAGTTACCAATGCTTAATCAGTGAGGCA
CCTATCTCAGCGATCTGTCTATTTCGTTCATCCATAGTTGCATTTAAATTTCCGAACTCTCCAAGGCCCT
CGTCGGAAAATCTTCAAACCTTTCGTCCGATCCATCTTGCAGGCTACCTCTCGAACGAACTATCGCAAGT
CTCTTGGCCGGCCTTGCGCCTTGGCTATTGCTTGGCAGCGCCTATCGCCAGGTATTACTCCAATCCCGAA
TATCCGAGATCGGGATCACCCGAGAGAAGTTCAACCTACATCCTCAATCCCGATCTATCCGAGATCCGAG
GAATATCGAAATCGGGGCGCGCCTGGCCTCCGCGCCGGGTTTTGGCGCCTCCCGCGGGCGCCCCCCTCGT
CACGGCGAGCGCTGCCACGTCAGACGAAGGGCGCAGGAGCGTCCTGATCCTTCCGCCCGGACGCTCAGGA
CAGCGGCCCGCTGCTCATAAGACTCGGCCTTAGAACCCCAGTATCAGCAGAAGGACATTTTAGGACGGGA
CTTGGGTGACTCTAGGGCACTGGTTTTCTTTCCAGAGAGCGGAACAGGCGAGGAAAAGTAGTCCCTTCTC
GGCGATTCTGCGGAGGGATCTCCGTGGGGCGGTGAACGCCGATGATTATATAAGGACGCGCCGGGTGTGG
CACAGCTAGTTCCGTCGCAGCCGGGATTTGGGTCGCGGTTCTTGTTTGTGGATCGCTGTGATCGTCACTT
GGTGAGTAGCGGGCTGCTGGGCTGGCCGGGGCTTTCGTGGCCGCCGGGCCGCTCGGTGGGACGGAAGCGT
GTGGAGAGACCGCCAAGGGCTGTAGTCTGGGTCCGCGAGCAAGGTTGCCCTGAACTGGGGGTTGGGGGGA
GCGCAGCAAAATGGCGGCTGTTCCCGAGTCTTGAATGGAAGACGCTTGTGAGGCGGGCTGTGAGGTCGTT
GAAACAAGGTGGGGGGCATGGTGGGCGGCAAGAACCCAAGGTCTTGAGCCCTTCGCTAATGCGGGAAAGC
TCTTATTCGGGTGAGATGGGCTGGGCACCATCTGGGGACCCTGACGTGAAGTTTGTCACTGACTGGAGAA
CTCGGTTTGTCGTCTGTTGCGGGGGCGGCAGTTATGGCGGTGCCGTTGGGCAGTGCACCCGTACCTTTGG
GAGCGCGCGCCCTCGTCGTGTCGTGACGTCACCCGTTCTGTTGGCTTATAATGCAGGGTGGGGCCACCTG
CCGGTAGGTGTGCGGTAGGCTTTTCTCCGTCGCAGGACGCAGGGTTCGGGCCTAGGGTAGGCTCTCCTGA
ATCGACAGGCGCCGGACCTCTGGTGAGGGGAGGGATAAGTGAGGCGTCAGTTTCTTTGGTCGGTTTTATG
TACCTATCTTCTTAAGTAGCTGAAGCTCCGGTTTTGAACTATGCGCTCGGGGTTGGCGAGTGTGTTTTGT
GAAGTTTTTTAGGCACCTTTTGAAATGTAATCATTTGGGTCAATATGTAATTTTCAGTGTTAGACTTGTA
AATTGTCCGCTAAATTCTGGCCGTTTTTGGCTTTTTTGTTAGACAACATGACCGAGTACAAGCCCACGGT
GCGCCTCGCCACCCGCGACGACGTCCCCAGGGCCGTACGCACCCTCGCCGCCGCGTTCGCCGACTACCCC
GCCACGCGCCACACCGTCGATCCGGACCGCCACATCGAGCGGGTCACCGAGCTGCAAGAACTCTTCCTCA
CGCGCGTCGGGCTCGACATCGGCAAGGTGTGGGTCGCGGACGACGGCGCCGCGGTGGCGGTCTGGACCAC
GCCGGAGAGCGTCGAAGCGGGGGCGGTGTTCGCCGAGATCGGCCCGCGCATGGCCGAGTTGAGCGGTTCC
CGGCTGGCCGCGCAGCAACAGATGGAGGGCCTCCTGGCGCCGCACCGGCCCAAGGAGCCCGCGTGGTTCC
TGGCCACCGTCGGCGTCTCGCCCGACCACCAGGGCAAGGGTCTGGGCAGCGCCGTCGTGCTCCCCGGAGT
GGAGGCCGCCGAGCGCGCCGGGGTGCCCGCCTTCCTGGAGACCTCCGCGCCCCGCAACCTCCCCTTCTAC
GAGCGGCTCGGCTTCACCGTCACCGCCGACGTCGAGGTGCCCGAAGGACCGCGCACCTGGTGCATGACCC
GCAAGCCCGGTGCCTAGGCTAGTATGTAAGCCTAGTCTTAGATAATAAAATCGCTATCCATCGAAGATGG
ATGTGTGTTGGTTTTTTGTGTGTGTAACGCTAGGCGCGCCTGGTGTACCGAGAACGATCCTCTCAGTGCG
AGTCTCGACGATCCATATCGTTGCTTGGCAGTCAGCCAGTCGGAATCCAGCTTGGGACCCAGGAAGTCCA
ATCGTCAGATATTGTACTCAAGCCTGGTCACGGCAGCGTACCGATCTGTTTAAACCTAGATATTGATAGT
CTGATCGGTCAACGTATAATCGAGTCCTAGCTTTTGCAAACATCTATCAAGAGACAGGATCAGCAGGAGG
CTTTCGCATGAGTATTCAACATTTCCGTGTCGCCCTTATTCCCTTTTTTGCGGCATTTTGCCTTCCTGTT
TTTGCTCACCCAGAAACGCTGGTGAAAGTAAAAGATGCTGAAGATCAGTTGGGTGCGCGAGTGGGTTACA
TCGAACTGGATCTCAACAGCGGTAAGATCCTTGAGAGTTTTCGCCCCGAAGAACGCTTTCCAATGATGAG
CACTTTTAAAGTTCTGCTATGTGGCGCGGTATTATCCCGTATTGACGCCGGGCAAGAGCAACTCGGTCGC
CGCATACACTATTCTCAGAATGACTTGGTTGAGTATTCACCAGTCACAGAAAAGCATCTTACGGATGGCA
TGACAGTAAGAGAATTATGCAGTGCTGCCATAACCATGAGTGATAACACTGCGGCCAACTTACTTCTGAC
AACGATTGGAGGACCGAAGGAGCTAACCGCTTTTTTGCACAACATGGGGGATCATGTAACTCGCCTTGAT
CGTTGGGAACCGGAGCTGAATGAAGCCATACCAAACGACGAGCGTGACACCACGATGCCTGTAGCAATGG
CAACAACCTTGCGTAAACTATTAACTGGCGAACTACTTACTCTAGCTTCCCGGCAACAGTTGATAGACTG
GATGGAGGCGGATAAAGTTGCAGGACCACTTCTGCGCTCGGCCCTTCCGGCTGGCTGGTTTATTGCTGAT
AAATCTGGAGCCGGTGAGCGTGGGTCTCGCGGTATCATTGCAGCACTGGGGCCAGATGGTAAGCCCTCCC
GTATCGTAGTTATCTACACGACGGGGAGTCAGGCAACTATGGATGAACGAAATAGACAGATCGCTGAGAT
AGGTGCCTCACTGATTAAGCATTGGTAACCGATTCTAGGTGCATTGGCGCAGAAAAAAATGCCTGATGCG
ACGCTGCGCGTCTTATACTCCCACATATGCCAGATTCAGCAACGGATACGGCTTCCCCAACTTGCCCACT
TCCATACGTGTCCTCCTTACCAGAAATTTATCCTTAAGATCGTTTAAACTCGACTCTGGCTCTATCGAAT
CTCCGTCGTTTCGAGCTTACGCGAACAGCCGTGGCGCTCATTTGCTCGTCGGGCATCGAATCTCGTCAGC
TATCGTCAGCTTACCTTTTTGGCAGCGATCGCGGCTCCCGACATCTTGGACCATTAGCTCCACAGGTATC
TTCTTCCCTCTAGTGGTCATAACAGCAGCTTCAGCTACCTCTCAATTCAAAAAACCCCTCAAGACCCGTT
TAGAGGCCCCAAGGGGTTATGCTATCAATCGTTGCGTTACACACACAAAAAACCAACACACATCCATCTT
CGATGGATAGCGATTTTATTATCTAACTGCTGATCGAGTGTAGCCAGATCTAGTAATCAATTACGGGGTC
ATTAGTTCATAGCCCATATATGGAGTTCCGCGTTACATAACTTACGGTAAATGGCCCGCCTGGCTGACCG
CCCAACGACCCCCGCCCATTGACGTCAATAATGACGTATGTTCCCATAGTAACGCCAATAGGGACTTTCC
ATTGACGTCAATGGGTGGAGTATTTACGGTAAACTGCCCACTTGGCAGTACATCAAGTGTATCATATGCC
AAGTACGCCCCCTATTGACGTCAATGACGGTAAATGGCCCGCCTGGCATTATGCCCAGTACATGACCTTA
TGGGACTTTCCTACTTGGCAGTACATCTACGTATTAGTCATCGCTATTACCATGCTGATGCGGTTTTGGC
AGTACATCAATGGGCGTGGATAGCGGTTTGACTCACGGGGATTTCCAAGTCTCCACCCCATTGACGTCAA
TGGGAGTTTGTTTTGGCACCAAAATCAACGGGACTTTCCAAAATGTCGTAACAACTCCGCCCCATTGACG
CAAATGGGCGGTAGGCGTGTACGGTGGGAGGTCTATATAAGCAGAGCTGGTTTAGTGAACCGTCAGATCA
GATCTTTGTCGATCCTACCATCCACTCGACACACCCGCCAGCGGCCGC
